>Addgene plasmid #70644 | R777-E360 Hs.YAP1-nostop | depositor full sequence | sequence record 126093 | Full Sequence
TTAACGCTAGCATGGATGTTTTCCCAGTCACGACGTTGTAAAACGACGGCCAGTCTTAAAATTCGAGCTC
GGTCCGAGGATCCGAAATAATGATTTTATTTTGACTGATAGTGACCTGTTCGTTGCAACAAATTGATAAG
CAATGCTTTTTTATAATGCCAACTTTGTACAAAAAAGTTGGCACCATGGATCCCGGGCAGCAGCCGCCGC
CTCAACCGGCCCCCCAGGGCCAAGGGCAGCCGCCTTCGCAGCCCCCGCAGGGGCAGGGCCCGCCGTCCGG
ACCCGGGCAACCGGCACCCGCGGCGACCCAGGCGGCGCCGCAGGCACCCCCCGCCGGGCATCAGATCGTG
CACGTCCGCGGGGACTCGGAGACCGACCTGGAGGCGCTCTTCAACGCCGTCATGAACCCCAAGACGGCCA
ACGTGCCCCAGACCGTGCCCATGAGGCTCCGGAAGCTGCCCGACTCCTTCTTCAAGCCGCCGGAGCCCAA
ATCCCACTCCCGACAGGCCAGTACTGATGCAGGCACTGCAGGAGCCCTGACTCCACAGCATGTTCGAGCT
CATTCCTCTCCAGCTTCTCTGCAGTTGGGAGCTGTTTCTCCTGGGACACTGACCCCCACTGGAGTAGTCT
CTGGCCCAGCAGCTACACCCACAGCTCAGCATCTTCGACAGTCTTCTTTTGAGATACCTGATGATGTACC
TCTGCCAGCAGGTTGGGAGATGGCAAAGACATCTTCTGGTCAGAGATACTTCTTAAATCACATCGATCAG
ACAACAACATGGCAGGACCCCAGGAAGGCCATGCTGTCCCAGATGAACGTCACAGCCCCCACCAGTCCAC
CAGTGCAGCAGAATATGATGAACTCGGCTTCAGGTCCTCTTCCTGATGGATGGGAACAAGCCATGACTCA
GGATGGAGAAATTTACTATATAAACCATAAGAACAAGACCACCTCTTGGCTAGACCCAAGGCTTGACCCT
CGTTTTGCCATGAACCAGAGAATCAGTCAGAGTGCTCCAGTGAAACAGCCACCACCCCTGGCTCCCCAGA
GCCCACAGGGAGGCGTCATGGGTGGCAGCAACTCCAACCAGCAGCAACAGATGCGACTGCAGCAACTGCA
GATGGAGAAGGAGAGGCTGCGGCTGAAACAGCAAGAACTGCTTCGGCAGGCAATGCGGAATATCAATCCC
AGCACAGCAAATTCTCCAAAATGTCAGGAGTTAGCCCTGCGTAGCCAGTTACCAACACTGGAGCAGGATG
GTGGGACTCAAAATCCAGTGTCTTCTCCCGGGATGTCTCAGGAATTGAGAACAATGACGACCAATAGCTC
AGATCCTTTCCTTAACAGTGGCACCTATCACTCTCGAGATGAGAGTACAGACAGTGGACTAAGCATGAGC
AGCTACAGTGTCCCTCGAACCCCAGATGACTTCCTGAACAGTGTGGATGAGATGGATACAGGTGATACTA
TCAACCAAAGCACCCTGCCCTCACAGCAGAACCGTTTCCCAGACTACCTTGAAGCCATTCCTGGGACAAA
TGTGGACCTTGGAACACTGGAAGGAGATGGAATGAACATAGAAGGAGAGGAGCTGATGCCAAGTCTGCAG
GAAGCTTTGAGTTCTGACATCCTTAATGACATGGAGTCTGTTTTGGCTGCCACCAAGCTAGATAAAGAAA
GCTTTCTTACATGGTTATCAACTTTCTTGTACAAAGTTGGCATTATAGGAAAGCATTGCTTATCAATTTG
TTGCAACGAACAGGTCACTATCAGTCAAAATAAAATCATTATTTGCATGCAAGCTTAGATCCTCTAGACC
AGCCAGGACAGAAATGCCTCGACTTCGCTGCTACCCAAGGTTGCCGGGTGACGCACACCGTGGAAACGGA
TGAAGGCACGAACCCAGTGGACATAAGCCTGTTCGGTTCGTAAGCTGTAATGCAAGTAGCGTATGCGCTC
ACGCAACTGGTCCAGAACCTTGACCGAACGCAGCGGTGGTAACGGCGCAGTGGCGGTTTTCATGGCTTGT
TATGACTGTTTTTTTGGGGTACAGTCTATGCCTCGGGCATCCAAGCAGCAAGCGCGTTACGCCGTGGGTC
GATGTTTGATGTTATGGAGCAGCAACGATGTTACGCAGCAGGGCAGTCGCCCTAAAACAAAGTTAAACAT
TATGAGGGAAGCGGTGATCGCCGAAGTATCGACTCAACTATCAGAGGTAGTTGGCGTCATCGAGCGCCAT
CTCGAACCGACGTTGCTGGCCGTACATTTGTACGGCTCCGCAGTGGATGGCGGCCTGAAGCCACACAGTG
ATATTGATTTGCTGGTTACGGTGACCGTAAGGCTTGATGAAACAACGCGGCGAGCTTTGATCAACGACCT
TTTGGAAACTTCGGCTTCCCCTGGAGAGAGCGAGATTCTCCGCGCTGTAGAAGTCACCATTGTTGTGCAC
GACGACATCATTCCGTGGCGTTATCCAGCTAAGCGCGAACTGCAATTTGGAGAATGGCAGCGCAATGACA
TTCTTGCAGGTATCTTCGAGCCAGCCACGATCGACATTGATCTGGCTATCTTGCTGACAAAAGCAAGAGA
ACATAGCGTTGCCTTGGTAGGTCCAGCGGCGGAGGAACTCTTTGATCCGGTTCCTGAACAGGATCTATTT
GAGGCGCTAAATGAAACCTTAACGCTATGGAACTCGCCGCCCGACTGGGCTGGCGATGAGCGAAATGTAG
TGCTTACGTTGTCCCGCATTTGGTACAGCGCAGTAACCGGCAAAATCGCGCCGAAGGATGTCGCTGCCGA
CTGGGCAATGGAGCGCCTGCCGGCCCAGTATCAGCCCGTCATACTTGAAGCTAGACAGGCTTATCTTGGA
CAAGAAGAAGATCGCTTGGCCTCGCGCGCAGATCAGTTGGAAGAATTTGTCCACTACGTGAAAGGCGAGA
TCACCAAGGTAGTCGGCAAATAACCCTCGAGCCACCCATGACCAAAATCCCTTAACGTGAGTTACGCGTC
GTTCCACTGAGCGTCAGACCCCGTAGAAAAGATCAAAGGATCTTCTTGAGATCCTTTTTTTCTGCGCGTA
ATCTGCTGCTTGCAAACAAAAAAACCACCGCTACCAGCGGTGGTTTGTTTGCCGGATCAAGAGCTACCAA
CTCTTTTTCCGAAGGTAACTGGCTTCAGCAGAGCGCAGATACCAAATACTGTCCTTCTAGTGTAGCCGTA
GTTAGGCCACCACTTCAAGAACTCTGTAGCACCGCCTACATACCTCGCTCTGCTAATCCTGTTACCAGTG
GCTGCTGCCAGTGGCGATAAGTCGTGTCTTACCGGGTTGGACTCAAGACGATAGTTACCGGATAAGGCGC
AGCGGTCGGGCTGAACGGGGGGTTCGTGCACACAGCCCAGCTTGGAGCGAACGACCTACACCGAACTGAG
ATACCTACAGCGTGAGCATTGAGAAAGCGCCACGCTTCCCGAAGGGAGAAAGGCGGACAGGTATCCGGTA
AGCGGCAGGGTCGGAACAGGAGAGCGCACGAGGGAGCTTCCAGGGGGAAACGCCTGGTATCTTTATAGTC
CTGTCGGGTTTCGCCACCTCTGACTTGAGCGTCGATTTTTGTGATGCTCGTCAGGGGGGCGGAGCCTATG
GAAAAACGCCAGCAACGCGGCCTTTTTACGGTTCCTGGCCTTTTGCTGGCCTTTTGCTCACATGTTCTTT
CCTGCGTTATCCCCTGATTCTGTGGATAACCGTATTACCGCCTTTGAGTGAGCTGATACCGCTCGCCGCA
GCCGAACGACCGAGCGCAGCGAGTCAGTGAGCGAGGAAGCGGAAGAGCGCCCAATACGCAAACCGCCTCT
CCCCGCGCGTTGGCCGATTCATTAATGCAGCTGGCACGACAGGTTTCCCGACTGGAAAGCGGGCAGTGAG
CGCAACGCAATTAATACGCGTACCGCTAGCCAGGAAGAGTTTGTAGAAACGCAAAAAGGCCATCCGTCAG
GATGGCCTTCTGCTTAGTTTGATGCCTGGCAGTTTATGGCGGGCGTCCTGCCCGCCACCCTCCGGGCCGT
TGCTTCACAACGTTCAAATCCGCTCCCGGCGGATTTGTCCTACTCAGGAGAGCGTTCACCGACAAACAAC
AGATAAAACGAAAGGCCCAGTCTTCCGACTGAGCCTTTCGTTTTATTTGATGCCTGGCAGTTCCCTACTC
TCGCG
Features (pLannotate 1.2.2; 11 found; start..end, strand, type, name):
     18..54      -  CDS            lacZα (fragment): LacZα fragment of β-galactosidase; lacZ fragment
     85..180     +  protein_bind   attL3: mutant version of attL; recombination site for the Gateway® LR reaction LR Clonase™
    186..1697    +  CDS            YAP1: YAP1_HUMAN - Also known as YAP65. Experimental evidence at protein level: Swiss-Prot protein existence level 1. [Isoform 3]: Activates the C-terminal fragment (CTF) of ERBB4 (isoform 3). From Homo sapiens (Human).
   1702..1795    -  protein_bind   attL2 (fragment): mutant version of attL; recombination site for the Gateway® LR reaction LR Clonase™
   1910..1933    +  promoter       Pc promoter (fragment): intI1 (promoter lies within the coding sequence); class 1 integron promoter
   2109..2165    +  CDS            GmR (fragment): gentamycin acetyltransferase; aacC1; confers resistance to gentamycin
   2172..2963    +  CDS            SmR: aminoglycoside adenylyltransferase (Murphy, 1985); aadA; confers resistance to spectinomycin and streptomycin
   3056..3644    +  rep_origin     ori: high-copy-number ColE1/pMB1/pBR322/pUC origin of replication
   3827..3919    +  CDS            lacI (fragment): lac repressor; lacI; The lac repressor binds to the lac operator to inhibit transcription in E. coli. This inhibition can be relieved by adding lactose or isopropyl-β-D-thiogalactopyranoside (IPTG).
   3974..4001    -  terminator     rrnB T2 terminator: transcription terminator T2 from the E. coli rrnB gene
   4133..4176    +  terminator     rrnB T1 terminator: Escherichia coli rrnB; transcription terminator T1 from the E. coli rrnB gene
