[The description below was written by a language model from this plasmid's Addgene catalogue record and pLannotate feature annotations shown in this document.]
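Description:
R777-E360 Hs.YAP1-nostop is a Gateway entry clone built on the pDonor-255 backbone, carrying the human YAP1 open reading frame (based on the NM_001130145.2 reference transcript) as a 1,512 bp insert in a plasmid of about 4.2 kb. It is a bacterial propagation and cloning vector rather than an expression construct. The feature table shows no promoter positioned to drive YAP1, and the ORF is expected to acquire its regulatory elements only after transfer into a destination vector. The plasmid replicates at high copy from a ColE1/pUC-type origin and is selected with spectinomycin through the aadA (SmR) aminoglycoside adenylyltransferase gene. This gene sits downstream of fragments of a class 1 integron Pc promoter and a gentamicin acetyltransferase gene. rrnB T1 and T2 terminators lie upstream of the cloning region, where they help insulate the insert from read-through transcription. Short lacZα and lacI fragments are also annotated and appear to be backbone remnants.

The YAP1 coding sequence is flanked by attL recombination sites, the substrates for the LR Clonase reaction that moves the insert directionally into attR-containing destination vectors. The automated annotation labels the upstream site attL3 and the downstream one a fragment of attL2; the catalogue record does not specify the att site identities, so the upstream call should be treated cautiously. The stop codon has been omitted, so the ORF can be read through into a downstream sequence. The clone is therefore suited to making C-terminal fusions such as epitope tags or fluorescent proteins supplied by the destination vector. YAP1 encodes the protein also known as YAP65.
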