Addgene plasmid #70644: R777-E360 Hs.YAP1-nostop
Purpose: Gateway ORF clone of human YAP1 [NM_001130145.2] without stop codon (for C-terminal fusions)
Depositing lab: Dominic Esposito. Depositing organization: National Cancer Institute (NCI).
Backbone
  Vector backbone: pDonor-255
  Backbone size w/o insert (bp): 2693
  Vector type: Gateway Entry Clone
Growth in bacteria
  Bacterial resistance: Spectinomycin, 50 μg/mL
  Growth temperature: 37°C
  Growth strain: DH10B
  Copy number: High Copy
Gene/Insert
  Gene/Insert name: YAP1
  Species: H. sapiens (human)
  Insert size (bp): 1512
  GenBank ID: NM_001130145.2
  Entrez Gene: YAP1 (a.k.a. COB1, YAP, YAP-1, YAP2, YAP65, YKI)
  Cloning method: Gateway Cloning
  Sequencing primers: 5′ M13F 23-mer (5'-CCCAGTCACGACGTTGTAAAACG); 3′ attLR 23-mer (5'-TAACATCAGAGATTTTGAGACAC)
Terms and licenses: Academic/Nonprofit Terms; Industry Terms: Not Available to Industry
How to cite: R777-E360 Hs.YAP1-nostop was a gift from Dominic Esposito (Addgene plasmid # 70644 ; http://n2t.net/addgene:70644 ; RRID:Addgene_70644)
