>Addgene plasmid #70644 | R777-E360 Hs.YAP1-nostop | addgene partial sequence | sequence record 132137 | pCR8_R1 5'-cgaaccgaacaggcttatgt-3'
GGTGTGCGTCACCCGGCAACCTTGGGTAGCAGCGAAGTCGAGGCATTTCTGTCCTGGCTGGTCTAGAGGA
TCTAAGCTTGCATGCAAATAATGATTTTATTTTGACTGATAGTGACCTGTTCGTTGCAACAAATTGATAA
GCAATGCTTTCCTATAATGCCAACTTTGTACAAGAAAGTTGATAACCATGTAAGAAAGCTTTCTTTATCT
AGCTTGGTGGCAGCCAAAACAGACTCCATGTCATTAAGGATGTCAGAACTCAAAGCTTCCTGCAGACTTG
GCATCAGCTCCTCTCCTTCTATGTTCATTCCATCTCCTTCCAGTGTTCCAAGGTCCACATTTGTCCCAGG
AATGGCTTCAAGGTAGTCTGGGAAACGGTTCTGCTGTGAGGGCAGGGTGCTTTGGTTGATAGTATCACCT
GTATCCATCTCATCCACACTGTTCAGGAAGTCATCTGGGGTTCGAGGGACACTGTAGCTGCTCATGCTTA
GTCCACTGTCTGTACTCTCATCTCGAGAGTGATAGGTGCCACTGTTAAGGAAAGGATCTGAGCTATTGGT
CGTCATTGTTCTCAATTCCTGAGACATCCCGGGAGAAGACACTGGATTTTGAGTCCCACCATCCTGCTCC
AGTGTTGGTAACTGGCTACGCAGGGCTAACTCCTGACATTTTGGAGAATTTGCTGTGCTGGGATTGATAT
TCCGCATTGCCTGCCGAAGCAGTTCTTGCTGTTTCAGCCGCAGCCTCTCCTTCTCCATCTGCAGTTGCTG
CAGTCGCATCTGTTGCTGCTGGTTGGAGTTGCTGCCACCCATGACGCCTCCCTGTGGGCTCTGGGGAGCC
AGGGGTGGTGGCTGTTTCACTGGA
